>Addgene plasmid #213263 | GPR141-DuET | addgene full sequence | sequence record 430902 | Addgene NGS Result
ATTCCACACAACATACGAGCCGGAAGCATAAAGTGTAAAGCCTGGGGTGCCTAATGAGTGAGCTAACTCA
CATTAATTGCGTTGCGCTCACTGCCCGCTTTCCAGTCGGGAAACCTGTCGTGCCAGCTGCATTAATGAAT
CGGCCAACGCGCGGGGAGAGGCGGTTTGCGTATTGGGCGCTCTTCCGCTTCCTCGCTCACTGACTCGCTG
CGCTCGGTCGTTCGGCTGCGGCGAGCGGTATCAGCTCACTCAAAGGCGGTAATACGGTTATCCACAGAAT
CAGGGGATAACGCAGGAAAGAACATGTGAGCAAAAGGCCAGCAAAAGGCCAGGAACCGTAAAAAGGCCGC
GTTGCTGGCGTTTTTCCATAGGCTCCGCCCCCCTGACGAGCATCACAAAAATCGACGCTCAAGTCAGAGG
TGGCGAAACCCGACAGGACTATAAAGATACCAGGCGTTTCCCCCTGGAAGCTCCCTCGTGCGCTCTCCTG
TTCCGACCCTGCCGCTTACCGGATACCTGTCCGCCTTTCTCCCTTCGGGAAGCGTGGCGCTTTCTCATAG
CTCACGCTGTAGGTATCTCAGTTCGGTGTAGGTCGTTCGCTCCAAGCTGGGCTGTGTGCACGAACCCCCC
GTTCAGCCCGACCGCTGCGCCTTATCCGGTAACTATCGTCTTGAGTCCAACCCGGTAAGACACGACTTAT
CGCCACTGGCAGCAGCCACTGGTAACAGGATTAGCAGAGCGAGGTATGTAGGCGGTGCTACAGAGTTCTT
GAAGTGGTGGCCTAACTACGGCTACACTAGAAGAACGGTATTTGGTATCTGCGCTCTGCTGAAGCCAGTT
ACCTTCGGAAAAAGAGTTGGTAGCTCTTGATCCGGCAAACAAACCACCGCTGGTAGCGGTGGTTTTTTTG
TTTGCAAGCAGCAGATTACGCGCAGAAAAAAAGGATCTCAAGAAGATCCTTTGATCTTTTCTACGGGGTC
TGACGCTCAGTGGAACGAAAACTCACGTTAAGGGATTTTGGTCATGAGATTATCAAAAAGGATCTTCACC
TAGATCCTTTTAAATTAAAAATGAAGTTTTAAATCAATCTAAAGTATATATGAGTAAACTTGGTCTGACA
GTTACCAATGCTTAATCAGTGAGGCACCTATCTCAGCGATCTGTCTATTTCGTTCATCCATAGTTGCCTG
ACTCCCCGTCGTGTAGATAACTACGATACGGGAGGGCTTACCATCTGGCCCCAGTGCTGCAATGATACCG
CGAGACCCACGCTCACCGGCTCCAGATTTATCAGCAATAAACCAGCCAGCCGGAAGGGCCGAGCGCAGAA
GTGGTCCTGCAACTTTATCCGCCTCCATCCAGTCTATTAATTGTTGCCGGGAAGCTAGAGTAAGTAGTTC
GCCAGTTAATAGTTTGCGCAACGTTGTTGCCATTGCTACAGGCATCGTGGTGTCACGCTCGTCGTTTGGT
ATGGCTTCATTCAGCTCCGGTTCCCAACGATCAAGGCGAGTTACATGATCCCCCATGTTGTGCAAAAAAG
CGGTTAGCTCCTTCGGTCCTCCGATCGTTGTCAGAAGTAAGTTGGCCGCAGTGTTATCACTCATGGTTAT
GGCAGCACTGCATAATTCTCTTACTGTCATGCCATCCGTAAGATGCTTTTCTGTGACTGGTGAGTACTCA
ACCAAGTCATTCTGAGAATAGTGTATGCGGCGACCGAGTTGCTCTTGCCCGGCGTCAATACGGGATAATA
CCGCGCCACATAGCAGAACTTTAAAAGTGCTCATCATTGGAAAACGTTCTTCGGGGCGAAAACTCTCAAG
GATCTTACCGCTGTTGAGATCCAGTTCGATGTAACCCACTCGTGCACCCAACTGATCTTCAGCATCTTTT
ACTTTCACCAGCGTTTCTGGGTGAGCAAAAACAGGAAGGCAAAATGCCGCAAAAAAGGGAATAAGGGCGA
CACGGAAATGTTGAATACTCATACTCTTCCTTTTTCAATATTATTGAAGCATTTATCAGGGTTATTGTCT
CATGAGCGGATACATATTTGAATGTATTTAGAAAAATAAACAAATAGGGGTTCCGCGCACATTTCCCCGA
AAAGTGCCACCTGACGTCGACGGATCGGGAGATCTCCCGATCCCCTATGGTGCACTCTCAGTACAATCTG
CTCTGATGCCGCATAGTTAAGCCAGTATCTGCTCCCTGCTTGTGTGTTGGAGGTCGCTGAGTAGTGCGCG
AGCAAAATTTAAGCTACAACAAGGCAAGGCTTGACCGACATTTGCATGAAGAATCTGCTTAGGGTTAGGC
GTTTTGCGCTGCTTCGCGATGTACGGGCCAGATATACGCGTTGACATTGATTATTGACTAGTTATTAATA
GTAATCAATTACGGGGTCATTAGTTCATAGCCCATATATGGAGTTCCGCGTTACATAACTTACGGTAAAT
GGCCCGCCTGGCTGACCGCCCAACGACCCCCGCCCATTGACGTCAATAATGACGTATGTTCCCATAGTAA
CGCCAATAGGGACTTTCCATTGACGTCAATGGGTGGAGTATTTACGGTAAACTGCCCACTTGGCAGTACA
TCAAGTGTATCATATGCCAAGTACGCCCCCTATTGACGTCAATGACGGTAAATGGCCCGCCTGGCATTAT
GCCCAGTACATGACCTTATGGGACTTTCCTACTTGGCAGTACATCTACGTATTAGTCATCGCTATTACCA
TGGTGATGCGGTTTTGGCAGTACATCAATGGGCGTGGATAGCGGTTTGACTCACGGGGATTTCCAAGTCT
CCACCCCATTGACGTCAATGGGAGTTTGTTTTGGCACCAAAATCAACGGGACTTTCCAAAATGTCGTAAC
AACTCCGCCCCATTGACGCAAATGGGCGGTAGGCGTGTACGGTGGGAGGTCTATATAAGCAGAGCTCTCT
GGCTAACTAGAGAACCCACTGCTTACTGGCTTATCGAAATTAATACGACTCACTATAGGGAGACCCAAGC
TGGCTAGCGTTTAAACTTAAGCTTAGCGGCCGCGCCACCATGAAGACGATCATCGCCCTGAGCTACATCT
TCTGCCTGGTATTCGCCGACTACAAGGACGATGATGACGCCAGCATCGATATGCCTGGGCATAATACTTC
TCGCAATTCATCTTGTGATCCCATCGTCACCCCGCATCTCATTTCCCTGTACTTTATCGTGCTGATCGGG
GGACTGGTGGGCGTCATCTCCATCCTGTTTCTCCTCGTGAAAATGAACACGAGATCCGTCACAACTATGG
CTGTGATAAATCTGGTGGTGGTGCACAGTGTTTTCCTTCTGACCGTACCCTTTAGACTTACCTACCTGAT
AAAGAAAACATGGATGTTCGGGCTGCCCTTCTGTAAGTTTGTAAGCGCGATGCTGCATATTCACATGTAT
CTGACATTCCTCTTTTATGTCGTTATCCTGGTAACCAGGTATCTCATCTTTTTCAAGTGCAAGGATAAGG
TCGAATTTTATCGGAAGCTGCACGCCGTGGCGGCCTCAGCTGGCATGTGGACACTTGTCATCGTGATCGT
TGTGCCCCTGGTGGTGTCACGATATGGTATCCACGAGGAGTACAACGAGGAGCACTGCTTTAAGTTCCAT
AAAGAGCTGGCTTACACCTACGTCAAGATTATTAATTACATGATTGTGATTTTTGTGATAGCCGTGGCCG
TTATACTCCTGGTGTTTCAGGTGTTTATTATTATGTTGATGGTGCAGAAGCTGCGGCATTCCCTCCTGTC
CCACCAGGAGTTCTGGGCCCAACTGAAAAACCTCTTTTTTATCGGAGTGATTCTCGTATGTTTCCTGCCA
TATCAGTTTTTCAGGATCTATTACCTGAATGTGGTCACACATAGTAACGCATGCAATTCCAAGGTGGCCT
TCTATAATGAAATCTTCCTTAGCGTGACAGCTATTTCATGCTACGACCTCCTTCTGTTCGTTTTTGGCGG
GAGCCACTGGTTCAAGCAGAAGATTATTGGACTTTGGAACTGTGTTCTCTGCCGCATCGATACCGGTGGA
CGCACCGGTGAATTCGATGAGGCCAGCACCACCGTGTCTAAGACCGAGACTTCTCAGGTGGCCCCTGCCT
AATCTAGAGGGCCCGTTTAAACCCGCTGATCAGCCTCGACTGTGCCTTCTAGTTGCCAGCCATCTGTTGT
TTGCCCCTCCCCCGTGCCTTCCTTGACCCTGGAAGGTGCCACTCCCACTGTCCTTTCCTAATAAAATGAG
GAAATTGCATCGCATTGTCTGAGTAGGTGTCATTCTATTCTGGGGGGTGGGGTGGGGCAGGACAGCAAGG
GGGAGGATTGGGAAGACAATAGCAGGCATGCTGGGGATGCGGTGGGCTCTATGGCTTCTGAGGCGGAAAG
AACCAGCTGGGGCTCTAGGGGGTATCCCC
[124 nt withheld, positions 4440-4563]
C
[91 nt withheld, positions 4565-4655]
A
[49 nt withheld, positions 4657-4705]
CCTTTGACGTTGGAGTCCACGTTCTTT
[37 nt withheld, positions 4733-4769]
ACCCTATCTCGGTCTATTCTTTTGATTTATAAGGGATTTTGCCGATTTCGGCCTATTGGTTAAAAAATGA
GCTGATTTAACAAAAATTTAACGCGAATTAATTCTGTGGAATGTGTGTCAGTTAGGGTGTGGAAAGTCCC
CAGGCTCCCCAGCAGGCAGAAGTATGCAAAGCATGCATCTCAATTAGTCAGCAACCAGGTGTGGAAAGTC
CCCAGGCTCCCCAGCAGGCAGAAGTATGCAAAGCATGCATCTCAATTAGTCAGCAACCATAGTCCCGCCC
CTAACTCCGCCCATCCCGCCCCTAACTCCGCCCAGTTCCGCCCATTCTCCGCCCCATGGCTGACTAATTT
TTTTTATTTATGCAGAGGCCGAGGCCGCCTCTGCCTCTGAGCTATTCCAGAAGTAGTGAGGAGGCTTTTT
TGGAGGCCTAGGCTTTTGCAAAAAGCTCCCGGGAGCTTGTATATCCATTTTCGGATCTGATCAAGAGACA
GGATGAGGATCGTTTCGCATGATTGAACAAGATGGATTGCACGCAGGTTCTCCGGCCGCTTGGGTGGAGA
GGCTATTCGGCTATGACTGGGCACAACAGACAATCGGCTGCTCTGATGCCGCCGTGTTCCGGCTGTCAGC
GCAGGGGCGCCCGGTTCTTTTTGTCAAGACCGACCTGTCCGGTGCCCTGAATGAACTGCAGGACGAGGCA
GCGCGGCTATCGTGGCTGGCCACGACGGGCGTTCCTTGCGCAGCTGTGCTCGACGTTGTCACTGAAGCGG
GAAGGGACTGGCTGCTATTGGGCGAAGTGCCGGGGCAGGATCTCCTGTCATCTCACCTTGCTCCTGCCGA
GAAAGTATCCATCATGGCTGATGCAATGCGGCGGCTGCATACGCTTGATCCGGCTACCTGCCCATTCGAC
CACCAAGCGAAACATCGCATCGAGCGAGCACGTACTCGGATGGAAGCCGGTCTTGTCGATCAGGATGATC
TGGACGAAGAGCATCAGGGGCTCGCGCCAGCCGAACTGTTCGCCAGGCTCAAGGCGCGCATGCCCGACGG
CGAGGATCTCGTCGTGACCCATGGCGATGCCTGCTTGCCGAATATCATGGTGGAAAATGGCCGCTTTTCT
GGATTCATCGACTGTGGCCGGCTGGGTGTGGCGGACCGCTATCAGGACATAGCGTTGGCTACCCGTGATA
TTGCTGAAGAGCTTGGCGGCGAATGGGCTGACCGCTTCCTCGTGCTTTACGGTATCGCCGCTCCCGATTC
GCAGCGCATCGCCTTCTATCGCCTTCTTGACGAGTTCTTCTGAGCGGGACTCTGGGGTTCGAAATGACCG
ACCAAGCGACGCCCAACCTGCCATCACGAGATTTCGATTCCACCGCCGCCTTCTATGAAAGGTTGGGCTT
CGGAATCGTTTTCCGGGACGCCGGCTGGATGATCCTCCAGCGCGGGGATCTCATGCTGGAGTTCTTCGCC
CACCCCAACTTGTTTATTGCAGCTTATAATGGTTACAAATAAAGCAATAGCATCACAAATTTCACAAATA
AAGCATTTTTTTCACTGCATTCTAGTTGTGGTTTGTCCAAACTCATCAATGTATCTTATCATGTCTGTAT
ACCGTCGACCTCTAGCTAGAGCTTGGCGTAATCATGGTCATAGCTGTTTCCTGTGTGAAATTGTTATCCG
CTCACA
Features (pLannotate 1.2.2; 21 found; start..end, strand, type, name):
      9..39      -  promoter       lac promoter: promoter for the E. coli lac operon
     54..75      -  protein_bind   CAP binding site: CAP binding activates transcription in the presence of cAMP. E. coli catabolite activator protein
     88..180     -  CDS            lacI (fragment): lac repressor; lacI; The lac repressor binds to the lac operator to inhibit transcription in E. coli. This inhibition can be relieved by adding lactose or isopropyl-β-D-thiogalactopyranoside (IPTG).
    363..951     -  rep_origin     ori: high-copy-number ColE1/pMB1/pBR322/pUC origin of replication
   1122..1982    -  CDS            AmpR: β-lactamase; bla; confers resistance to ampicillin, carbenicillin, and related antibiotics
   1983..2087    -  promoter       AmpR promoter: bla
   2146..2198    -  misc_feature   bom (fragment): basis of mobility region from pBR322
   2353..2732    +  enhancer       CMV enhancer: human cytomegalovirus immediate early enhancer
   2733..2936    +  promoter       CMV promoter: human cytomegalovirus (CMV) immediate early promoter
   2932..2965    +  LTR            5' LTR (truncated) (fragment): truncated 5' long terminal repeat (LTR) from HIV-1
   2981..2999    +  promoter       T7 promoter: promoter for bacteriophage T7 RNA polymerase
   3098..3118    +  CDS            3xFLAG (fragment): three tandem FLAG® epitope tags
   3131..4045    +  CDS            GPR141: GP141_HUMAN - Also known as PGR13. Experimental evidence at protein level: Swiss-Prot protein existence level 1. Orphan receptor. From Homo sapiens (Human).
   4170..4394    +  polyA_signal   bGH poly(A) signal: bovine growth hormone polyadenylation signal
   4398..4419    +  promoter       SV40 promoter (fragment): SV40 enhancer and early promoter
   4440..4868    +  rep_origin     f1 ori (sequence partly withheld): f1 bacteriophage origin of replication; arrow indicates direction of (+) strand synthesis
   4882..5211    +  promoter       SV40 promoter: SV40 enhancer and early promoter
   5278..6069    +  CDS            neo: KKA2_KLEPN - Also known as kan, nptII. Experimental evidence at protein level: Swiss-Prot protein existence level 1. Resistance to kanamycin, neomycin, paromomycin, ribostamycin, butirosin and gentamicin B. From Klebsiella pneumoniae.
   6093..6251    +  CDS            ble (fragment): BLE_KLEPN - Experimental evidence at protein level: Swiss-Prot protein existence level 1. Binding protein with a strong affinity to the bleomycin family of antibiotics. Binds to CL990; an antimitotic-antibiotic compound. From Klebsiella pneumoniae.
   6246..6367    +  polyA_signal   SV40 poly(A) signal: SV40 polyadenylation signal
   6440..1       -  protein_bind   lac operator (across the origin): The lac repressor binds to the lac operator to inhibit transcription in E. coli. This inhibition can be relieved by adding lactose or isopropyl-β-D-thiogalactopyranoside (IPTG). lac repressor encoded by lacI
