[The description below was written by a language model from this plasmid's Addgene catalogue record and pLannotate feature annotations shown in this document.]
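Description:
GPR141-DuET is a mammalian expression plasmid built on the pcDNA 3.1 (+) backbone that carries the human orphan class A G protein-coupled receptor GPR141 (also called PGR13). It is maintained in E. coli through a high-copy ColE1/pUC-type origin and selected with ampicillin via the β-lactamase gene. An f1 phage origin is also present. For selection in mammalian cells, the backbone supplies a neomycin phosphotransferase cassette driven by the SV40 enhancer/early promoter and ended by the SV40 polyadenylation signal. The SV40 promoter region also contains the SV40 origin, which allows episomal replication in cells expressing large T antigen.

The receptor open reading frame sits downstream of the human CMV immediate-early enhancer and promoter and is terminated by the bovine growth hormone polyadenylation signal. A T7 promoter between CMV and the insert permits in vitro transcription. According to the catalogue entry, the DuET design places a cleavable hemagglutinin signal peptide and a FLAG epitope at the N terminus of the receptor and a 1D4 epitope at the C terminus. The automated annotation picks up a short FLAG match immediately upstream of the GPR141 coding sequence, but it does not separately label the signal peptide or the 1D4 tag. Small hits such as the lacI, bom, ble and HIV-1 LTR fragments appear to be backbone remnants or partial matches rather than functional elements.

The dual tags allow detection and capture of the receptor from either end. The construct is intended for expressing GPR141 in mammalian cells for proteomics work, such as the multiplexed screening of anti-GPCR antibody selectivity described in the associated publication.
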