Addgene plasmid #213263: GPR141-DuET
Purpose: The DuET construct encodes the named human GPCR engineered with a cleaved hemagglutinin signal peptide, a 5' FLAG and a 3' 1D4 epitope tag optimized for expression in mammalian cells and proteomics studies.
Depositing lab: Thomas Sakmar. Depositing organization: Rockefeller University. Publication: Multiplexed selectivity screening of anti-GPCR antibodies. Dahl L, Kotliar IB, Bendes A, Dodig-Crnkovic T, Fromm S, Elofsson A, Uhlen M, Sakmar TP, Schwenk JM. Sci Adv. 2023 May 3;9(18):eadf9297. doi: 10.1126/sciadv.adf9297. Epub 2023 May 3. PubMed 37134173.
Backbone
  Vector backbone: pcDNA 3.1 (+)
  Vector type: Mammalian Expression
Growth in bacteria
  Bacterial resistance: Ampicillin, 100 μg/mL
  Growth temperature: 37°C
  Growth strain: DH5alpha
  Copy number: High Copy
Gene/Insert
  Gene/Insert name: GPR141 (alt names: G protein-coupled receptor 141; PGR13)
  Species: H. sapiens (human)
  Entrez Gene: GPR141 (a.k.a. PGR13)
  Promoter: CMV, T7
  Tag / fusion protein: FLAG (N terminal on insert); 1D4 (C terminal on insert)
  Cloning method: Gibson Cloning
Terms and licenses: Academic/Nonprofit Terms; Industry Terms: Not Available to Industry
Depositor comments: Class: A, Family: Orphan. Ensembl ID: ENSG00000187037, Uniprot ID: Q7Z602
How to cite: GPR141-DuET was a gift from Thomas Sakmar (Addgene plasmid # 213263 ; http://n2t.net/addgene:213263 ; RRID:Addgene_213263)
